Addgene plasmid #66453: NPY1R-Tango
Purpose: Expression of G protein-coupled receptors for PRESTO-Tango: parallel receptorome expression and screening via transcriptional output, with transcriptional activation following arrestin translocation
Depositing lab: Bryan Roth. Publication: PRESTO-Tango as an open-source resource for interrogation of the druggable human GPCRome. Kroeze WK, Sassano MF, Huang XP, Lansu K, McCorvy JD, Giguere PM, Sciaky N, Roth BL. Nat Struct Mol Biol. 2015 May;22(5):362-9. doi: 10.1038/nsmb.3014. Epub 2015 Apr 20. PubMed 25895059.
Backbone
  Vector backbone: empty Tango
  Backbone size w/o insert (bp): 6632
  Vector type: Mammalian Expression
  Selectable markers: Neomycin (select with G418)
Growth in bacteria
  Bacterial resistance: Ampicillin, 100 μg/mL
  Growth temperature: 37°C
  Growth strain: DH5alpha
  Copy number: High Copy
Gene/Insert
  Gene/Insert name: NPY1R
  Species: H. sapiens (human)
  Insert size (bp): 1152
  Entrez Gene: NPY1R (a.k.a. NPY1-R, NPYR)
  Promoter: CMV
  Tag / fusion protein: FLAG (N terminal on backbone)
  Cloning method: Restriction Enzyme; 5′ cloning site NotI (not destroyed); 3′ cloning site XhoI (unknown if destroyed)
  Sequencing primers: 5′ CMV-F; 3′ Tet-R
Terms and licenses: Academic/Nonprofit Terms; Industry Terms: Not Available to Industry
Depositor comments: Please note: Most of the PRESTO-Tango vectors do not contain the XhoI cut site downstream of the tTA sequence and instead carry an XbaI site. If you need to perform an XhoI digest we recommend sequencing with a forward primer at the C-terminus of tTA to determine which of the two sites is present. Suggested primer: 5-gagctccacttagacggcgagg-3. Original backbone was pcDNA3.1(+). These plasmids were generated as part of the Illuminating the Druggable Genome (IDG) program sponsored by the NIH Common Fund. The goal of this program is to identify, gather, and distribute information and resources for proteins that currently are not well-studied yet belong to commonly drug-targeted protein families: protein kinases, non-olfactory G-protein coupled receptors (GPCRs), and ion channels. The IDG program is designed to develop fundamental research tools for understudied proteins, elucidate their function, and disseminate the IDG-related resources and data to the greater scientific community.
How to cite: NPY1R-Tango was a gift from Bryan Roth (Addgene plasmid # 66453 ; http://n2t.net/addgene:66453 ; RRID:Addgene_66453)
