[The description below was written by a language model from this plasmid's Addgene catalogue record.]
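Description:
NPY1R-Tango is a mammalian expression plasmid from the PRESTO-Tango collection, a set of G protein-coupled receptor constructs built for parallel screening of receptor activation through a transcriptional readout. It is based on an "empty Tango" backbone of about 6.6 kb that was itself derived from pcDNA3.1(+). The plasmid is maintained at high copy in E. coli under ampicillin selection, and it carries a neomycin resistance marker so that transfected mammalian cells can be selected with G418.

The insert is the human neuropeptide Y receptor Y1 (NPY1R) coding sequence, about 1.15 kb, placed under the CMV promoter. An N-terminal FLAG tag is supplied by the backbone, which allows detection of the expressed receptor. The depositor's notes refer to a tTA (tetracycline transactivator) sequence lying downstream of the receptor, consistent with the Tango design. In that design, arrestin translocation to the activated receptor leads to transcriptional activation, so ligand-induced arrestin recruitment is converted into a measurable reporter signal. The record does not itemise the remaining modules of the fusion, and no feature table is provided to confirm their arrangement. The receptor was cloned by restriction digestion between NotI and a 3′ site listed as XhoI. The depositor cautions, however, that most vectors in this series carry XbaI rather than XhoI downstream of tTA, so the site actually present should be verified by sequencing.

The construct is intended for arrestin-recruitment assays of NPY1R, either alone or as part of receptorome-wide ligand screening. It was generated under the Illuminating the Druggable Genome program, which develops research tools for understudied members of commonly drug-targeted protein families.
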