>Addgene plasmid #66453 | NPY1R-Tango | depositor partial sequence | sequence record 113519 | empty Tango
GACGGATCGGGAGATCTCCCGATCCCCTATGGTGCACTCTCAGTACAATCTGCTCTGATGCCGCATAGTT
AAGCCAGTATCTGCTCCCTGCTTGTGTGTTGGAGGTCGCTGAGTAGTGCGCGAGCAAAATTTAAGCTACA
ACAAGGCAAGGCTTGACCGACAATTGCATGAAGAATCTGCTTAGGGTTAGGCGTTTTGCGCTGCTTCGCG
ATGTACGGGCCAGATATACGCGTTGACATTGATTATTGACTAGTTATTAATAGTAATCAATTACGGGGTC
ATTAGTTCATAGCCCATATATGGAGTTCCGCGTTACATAACTTACGGTAAATGGCCCGCCTGGCTGACCG
CCCAACGACCCCCGCCCATTGACGTCAATAATGACGTATGTTCCCATAGTAACGCCAATAGGGACTTTCC
ATTGACGTCAATGGGTGGAGTATTTACGGTAAACTGCCCACTTGGCAGTACATCAAGTGTATCATATGCC
AAGTACGCCCCCTATTGACGTCAATGACGGTAAATGGCCCGCCTGGCATTATGCCCAGTACATGACCTTA
TGGGACTTTCCTACTTGGCAGTACATCTACGTATTAGTCATCGCTATTACCATGGTGATGCGGTTTTGGC
AGTACATCAATGGGCGTGGATAGCGGTTTGACTCACGGGGATTTCCAAGTCTCCACCCCATTGACGTCAA
TGGGAGTTTGTTTTGGCACCAAAATCAACGGGACTTTCCAAAATGTCGTAACAACTCCGCCCCATTGACG
CAAATGGGCGGTAGGCGTGTACGGTGGGAGGTCTATATAAGCAGAGCTCTCTGGCTAACTAGAGAACCCA
CTGCTTACTGGCTTATCGAAATTAATACGACTCACTATAGGGAGACCCAAGCTGGCTAGCGTTTAAACTT
AAGCTTGGTACCGAGCTCGGATCCACTAGTCCAGTGTGGTGGAATTCTGCAGATATCCAGCACAGTGGCG
GCCGCGCCACCATGAAGACGATCATCGCCCTGAGCTACATCTTCTGCCTGGTATTCGCCGACTACAAGGA
CGATGATGACGCCAGCATCGATACCGGTGGACGCACCCCACCCAGCCTGGGTCCCCAAGATGAGTCCTGC
ACCACCGCCAGCTCCTCCCTGGCCAAGGACACTTCATCGACCGGTGAGAACCTGTACTTCCAGCTAAGAT
TAGATAAAAGTAAAGTGATTAACAGCGCATTAGAGCTGCTTAATGAGGTCGGAATCGAAGGTTTAACAAC
CCGTAAACTCGCCCAGAAGCTAGGTGTAGAGCAGCCTACATTGTATTGGCATGTAAAAAATAAGCGGGCT
TTGCTCGACGCCTTAGCCATTGAGATGTTAGATAGGCACCATACTCACTTTTGCCCTTTAGAAGGGGAAA
GCTGGCAAGATTTTTTACGTAATAACGCTAAAAGTTTTAGATGTGCTTTACTAAGTCATCGCGATGGAGC
AAAAGTACATTTAGGTACACGGCCTACAGAAAAACAGTATGAAACTCTCGAAAATCAATTAGCCTTTTTA
TGCCAACAAGGTTTTTCACTAGAGAATGCATTATATGCACTCAGCGCTGTGGGGCATTTTACTTTAGGTT
GCGTATTGGAAGATCAAGAGCATCAAGTCGCTAAAGAAGAAAGGGAAACACCTACTACTGATAGTATGCC
GCCATTATTACGACAAGCTATCGAATTATTTGATCACCAAGGTGCAGAGCCAGCCTTCTTATTCGGCCTT
GAATTGATCATATGCGGATTAGAAAAACAACTTAAATGTGAAAGTGGGTCCGCGTACAGCCGCGCGCGTA
CGAAAAACAATTACGGGTCTACCATCGAGGGCCTGCTCGATCTCCCGGACGACGACGCCCCCGAAGAGGC
GGGGCTGGCGGCTCCGCGCCTGTCCTTTCTCCCCGCGGGACACACGCGCAGACTGTCGACGGCCCCCCCG
ACCGATGTCAGCCTGGGGGACGAGCTCCACTTAGACGGCGAGGACGTGGCGATGGCGCATGCCGACGCGC
TAGACGATTTCGATCTGGACATGTTGGGGGACGGGGATTCCCCGGGTCCGGGATTTACCCCCCACGACTC
CGCCCCCTACGGCGCTCTGGATATGGCCGACTTCGAGTTTGAGCAGATGTTTACCGATGCCCTTGGAATT
GACGAGTACGGTGGGTAGCTCGAGTCTAGAGGGCCCGTTTAAACCCGCTGATCAGCCTCGACTGTGCCTT
CTAGTTGCCAGCCATCTGTTGTTTGCCCCTCCCCCGTGCCTTCCTTGACCCTGGAAGGTGCCACTCCCAC
TGTCCTTTCCTAATAAAATGAGGAAATTGCATCGCATTGTCTGAGTAGGTGTCATTCTATTCTGGGGGGT
GGGGTGGGGCAGGACAGCAAGGGGGAGGATTGGGAAGACAATAGCAGGCATGCTGGGGATGCGGTGGGCT
CTATGGCTTCTGAGGCGGAAAGAACCAGCTGGGGCTCTAGGGGGTATCCCC
[124 nt withheld, positions 2502-2625]
C
[91 nt withheld, positions 2627-2717]
A
[49 nt withheld, positions 2719-2767]
CCTTTGACGTTGGAGTCCACGTTCTTT
[37 nt withheld, positions 2795-2831]
ACCCTATCTCGGTCTATTCTTTTGATTTATAAGGGATTTTGCCGATTTCGGCCTATTGGTTAAAAAATGA
GCTGATTTAACAAAAATTTAACGCGAATTAATTCTGTGGAATGTGTGTCAGTTAGGGTGTGGAAAGTCCC
CAGGCTCCCCAGCAGGCAGAAGTATGCAAAGCATGCATCTCAATTAGTCAGCAACCAGGTGTGGAAAGTC
CCCAGGCTCCCCAGCAGGCAGAAGTATGCAAAGCATGCATCTCAATTAGTCAGCAACCATAGTCCCGCCC
CTAACTCCGCCCATCCCGCCCCTAACTCCGCCCAGTTCCGCCCATTCTCCGCCCCATGGCTGACTAATTT
TTTTTATTTATGCAGAGGCCGAGGCCGCCTCTGCCTCTGAGCTATTCCAGAAGTAGTGAGGAGGCTTTTT
TGGAGGCCTAGGCTTTTGCAAAAAGCTCCCGGGAGCTTGTATATCCATTTTCGGATCTGATCAAGAGACA
GGATGAGGATCGTTTCGCATGATTGAACAAGATGGATTGCACGCAGGTTCTCCGGCCGCTTGGGTGGAGA
GGCTATTCGGCTATGACTGGGCACAACAGACAATCGGCTGCTCTGATGCCGCCGTGTTCCGGCTGTCAGC
GCAGGGGCGCCCGGTTCTTTTTGTCAAGACCGACCTGTCCGGTGCCCTGAATGAACTGCAGGACGAGGCA
GCGCGGCTATCGTGGCTGGCCACGACGGGCGTTCCTTGCGCAGCTGTGCTCGACGTTGTCACTGAAGCGG
GAAGGGACTGGCTGCTATTGGGCGAAGTGCCGGGGCAGGATCTCCTGTCATCTCACCTTGCTCCTGCCGA
GAAAGTATCCATCATGGCTGATGCAATGCGGCGGCTGCATACGCTTGATCCGGCTACCTGCCCATTCGAC
CACCAAGCGAAACATCGCATCGAGCGAGCACGTACTCGGATGGAAGCCGGTCTTGTCGATCAGGATGATC
TGGACGAAGAGCATCAGGGGCTCGCGCCAGCCGAACTGTTCGCCAGGCTCAAGGCGCGCATGCCCGACGG
CGAGGATCTCGTCGTGACCCATGGCGATGCCTGCTTGCCGAATATCATGGTGGAAAATGGCCGCTTTTCT
GGATTCATCGACTGTGGCCGGCTGGGTGTGGCGGACCGCTATCAGGACATAGCGTTGGCTACCCGTGATA
TTGCTGAAGAGCTTGGCGGCGAATGGGCTGACCGCTTCCTCGTGCTTTACGGTATCGCCGCTCCCGATTC
GCAGCGCATCGCCTTCTATCGCCTTCTTGACGAGTTCTTCTGAGCGGGACTCTGGGGTTCGAAATGACCG
ACCAAGCGACGCCCAACCTGCCATCACGAGATTTCGATTCCACCGCCGCCTTCTATGAAAGGTTGGGCTT
CGGAATCGTTTTCCGGGACGCCGGCTGGATGATCCTCCAGCGCGGGGATCTCATGCTGGAGTTCTTCGCC
CACCCCAACTTGTTTATTGCAGCTTATAATGGTTACAAATAAAGCAATAGCATCACAAATTTCACAAATA
AAGCATTTTTTTCACTGCATTCTAGTTGTGGTTTGTCCAAACTCATCAATGTATCTTATCATGTCTGTAT
ACCGTCGACCTCTAGCTAGAGCTTGGCGTAATCATGGTCATAGCTGTTTCCTGTGTGAAATTGTTATCCG
CTCACAATTCCACACAACATACGAGCCGGAAGCATAAAGTGTAAAGCCTGGGGTGCCTAATGAGTGAGCT
AACTCACATTAATTGCGTTGCGCTCACTGCCCGCTTTCCAGTCGGGAAACCTGTCGTGCCAGCTGCATTA
ATGAATCGGCCAACGCGCGGGGAGAGGCGGTTTGCGTATTGGGCGCTCTTCCGCTTCCTCGCTCACTGAC
TCGCTGCGCTCGGTCGTTCGGCTGCGGCGAGCGGTATCAGCTCACTCAAAGGCGGTAATACGGTTATCCA
CAGAATCAGGGGATAACGCAGGAAAGAACATGTGAGCAAAAGGCCAGCAAAAGGCCAGGAACCGTAAAAA
GGCCGCGTTGCTGGCGTTTTTCCATAGGCTCCGCCCCCCTGACGAGCATCACAAAAATCGACGCTCAAGT
CAGAGGTGGCGAAACCCGACAGGACTATAAAGATACCAGGCGTTTCCCCCTGGAAGCTCCCTCGTGCGCT
CTCCTGTTCCGACCCTGCCGCTTACCGGATACCTGTCCGCCTTTCTCCCTTCGGGAAGCGTGGCGCTTTC
TCATAGCTCACGCTGTAGGTATCTCAGTTCGGTGTAGGTCGTTCGCTCCAAGCTGGGCTGTGTGCACGAA
CCCCCCGTTCAGCCCGACCGCTGCGCCTTATCCGGTAACTATCGTCTTGAGTCCAACCCGGTAAGACACG
ACTTATCGCCACTGGCAGCAGCCACTGGTAACAGGATTAGCAGAGCGAGGTATGTAGGCGGTGCTACAGA
GTTCTTGAAGTGGTGGCCTAACTACGGCTACACTAGAAGAACAGTATTTGGTATCTGCGCTCTGCTGAAG
CCAGTTACCTTCGGAAAAAGAGTTGGTAGCTCTTGATCCGGCAAACAAACCACCGCTGGTAGCGGTTTTT
TTGTTTGCAAGCAGCAGATTACGCGCAGAAAAAAAGGATCTCAAGAAGATCCTTTGATCTTTTCTACGGG
GTCTGACGCTCAGTGGAACGAAAACTCACGTTAAGGGATTTTGGTCATGAGATTATCAAAAAGGATCTTC
ACCTAGATCCTTTTAAATTAAAAATGAAGTTTTAAATCAATCTAAAGTATATATGAGTAAACTTGGTCTG
ACAGTTACCAATGCTTAATCAGTGAGGCACCTATCTCAGCGATCTGTCTATTTCGTTCATCCATAGTTGC
CTGACTCCCCGTCGTGTAGATAACTACGATACGGGAGGGCTTACCATCTGGCCCCAGTGCTGCAATGATA
CCGCGAGACCCACGCTCACCGGCTCCAGATTTATCAGCAATAAACCAGCCAGCCGGAAGGGCCGAGCGCA
GAAGTGGTCCTGCAACTTTATCCGCCTCCATCCAGTCTATTAATTGTTGCCGGGAAGCTAGAGTAAGTAG
TTCGCCAGTTAATAGTTTGCGCAACGTTGTTGCCATTGCTACAGGCATCGTGGTGTCACGCTCGTCGTTT
GGTATGGCTTCATTCAGCTCCGGTTCCCAACGATCAAGGCGAGTTACATGATCCCCCATGTTGTGCAAAA
AAGCGGTTAGCTCCTTCGGTCCTCCGATCGTTGTCAGAAGTAAGTTGGCCGCAGTGTTATCACTCATGGT
TATGGCAGCACTGCATAATTCTCTTACTGTCATGCCATCCGTAAGATGCTTTTCTGTGACTGGTGAGTAC
TCAACCAAGTCATTCTGAGAATAGTGTATGCGGCGACCGAGTTGCTCTTGCCCGGCGTCAATACGGGATA
ATACCGCGCCACATAGCAGAACTTTAAAAGTGCTCATCATTGGAAAACGTTCTTCGGGGCGAAAACTCTC
AAGGATCTTACCGCTGTTGAGATCCAGTTCGATGTAACCCACTCGTGCACCCAACTGATCTTCAGCATCT
TTTACTTTCACCAGCGTTTCTGGGTGAGCAAAAACAGGAAGGCAAAATGCCGCAAAAAAGGGAATAAGGG
CGACACGGAAATGTTGAATACTCATACTCTTCCTTTTTCAATATTATTGAAGCATTTATCAGGGTTATTG
TCTCATGAGCGGATACATATTTGAATGTATTTAGAAAAATAAACAAATAGGGGTTCCGCGCACATTTCCC
CGAAAAGTGCCACCTGACGTC
