>Addgene plasmid #66453 | NPY1R-Tango | depositor partial sequence | sequence record 113520 | NPY1R
ATGAATTCAACACTTTTTTCTCAGGTGGAGAATCATAGTGTCCATTCCAATTTCAGTGAGAAGAACGCAC
AGCTGCTTGCGTTTGAGAATGACGATTGTCACCTGCCACTGGCTATGATTTTCACCCTCGCCCTGGCTTA
CGGAGCCGTCATCATACTGGGCGTTTCAGGAAACCTCGCTCTCATCATTATCATTCTTAAGCAAAAAGAA
ATGAGGAATGTGACGAACATTTTGATAGTCAATCTGTCATTTAGCGATCTCCTCGTAGCAATTATGTGTC
TTCCATTTACCTTTGTGTACACTCTGATGGACCACTGGGTGTTTGGCGAGGCCATGTGCAAATTGAACCC
TTTCGTGCAGTGTGTCTCCATTACGGTGTCCATATTCTCTCTCGTCCTGATTGCCGTCGAAAGACATCAG
CTGATTATCAATCCCCGAGGGTGGCGACCTAATAACCGCCATGCTTACGTGGGAATAGCGGTAATCTGGG
TGTTGGCGGTGGCCAGTTCCCTGCCCTTCCTCATTTACCAGGTGATGACAGACGAGCCTTTTCAAAATGT
AACTCTTGACGCTTATAAGGATAAGTATGTGTGTTTCGACCAGTTCCCCAGTGACTCCCACAGATTGAGT
TATACAACACTGCTGTTGGTTCTTCAGTACTTCGGCCCCCTCTGTTTTATCTTTATATGCTACTTCAAGA
TCTATATCAGACTCAAACGCAGGAATAACATGATGGACAAGATGAGAGATAACAAATACCGCAGCTCAGA
GACTAAGCGCATCAACATTATGCTGCTGTCCATTGTGGTTGCGTTCGCAGTTTGTTGGCTGCCTCTTACA
ATCTTTAACACTGTGTTCGATTGGAATCATCAGATCATCGCAACCTGTAACCATAACCTGTTGTTCCTGC
TCTGCCATTTGACAGCCATGATCAGTACATGCGTGAACCCGATCTTTTACGGATTTTTGAACAAGAACTT
CCAGCGGGACCTGCAGTTTTTTTTCAACTTTTGCGATTTCCGCTCCCGGGATGACGATTACGAGACAATA
GCAATGAGTACAATGCACACGGACGTTTCTAAAACGAGTCTGAAGCAGGCCAGCCCCGTGGCTTTCAAGA
AAATAAACAACAACGACGACAATGAAAAAATT
