>Addgene plasmid #66453 | NPY1R-Tango | addgene partial sequence | sequence record 120384 | CMV-F 5'-CGCAAATGGGCGGTAGGCGTG-3'
GCTCTCTGGCTAACTAGAGAACCCACTGCCTTACTGGCTTATCGAAATTAATACGACTCACTATAGGGAG
ACCCAAGCTGGCTAGCGTTTAAACTTAAGCTTGGTACCGAGCTCGGATCCACTAGTCCAGTGTGGTGGAA
TTCTGCAGATATCCAGCACAGTGGCGGCCGCGCCACCATGAAGACGATCATCGCCCTGAGCTACATCTTC
TGCCTGGTATTCGCCGACTACAAGGACGATGATGACGCCAGCATCGATATGAATTCAACACTTTTTTCTC
AGGTGGAGAATCATAGTGTCCATTCCAATTTCAGTGAGAAGAACGCACAGCTGCTTGCGTTTGAGAATGA
CGATTGTCACCTGCCACTGGCTATGATTTTCACCCTCGCCCTGGCTTACGGAGCCGTCATCATACTGGGC
GTTTCAGGAAACCTCGCTCTCATCATTATCATTCTTAAGCAAAAAGAAATGAGGAATGTGACGAACATTT
TGATAGTCAATCTGTCATTTAGCGATCTCCTCGTAGCAATTATGTGTCTTCCATTTACCTTTGTGTACAC
TCTGATGGACCACTGGGTGTTTGGCGAGGCCATGTGCAAATTGAACCCTTTCGTGCAGTGTGTCTCCATT
ACGGTGTCCATATTC
