>Addgene plasmid #66453 | NPY1R-Tango | addgene partial sequence | sequence record 120387 | Tet-R 5'-GGCGAGTTTACGGGTTGTTA-3'
GCTCTAATGCGCTGTTAATCACTTTACTTTTATCTAATCTTAGCTGGAAGTACAGGTTCTCACCGGTCGA
TGAAGTGTCCTTGGCCAGGGAGGAGCTGGCGGTGGTGCAGGACTCATCTTGGGGACCCAGGCTGGGTGGG
GTGCGTCCACCGGTATCGATAATTTTTTCATTGTCGTCGTTGTTGTTTATTTTCTTGAAAGCCACGGGGC
TGGCCTGCTTCAGACTCGTTTTAGAAACGTCCGTGTGCATTGTACTCATTGCTATTGTCTCGTAATCGTC
ATCCCGGGAGCGGAAATCGCAAAAGTTGAAAAAAAACTGCAGGTCCCGCTGGAAGTTCTTGTTCAAAAAT
CCGTAAAAGATCGGGTTCACGCATGTACTGATCATGGCTGTCAAATGGCAGAGCAGGAACAACAGGTTAT
GGTTACAGGTTGCGATGATCTGATGATTCCAATCGAACACAGTGTTAAAGATTGTAAGAGGCAGCCAACA
AACTGCGAACGCAACCACAATGGACAGCAGCATAATGTTGATGCGCTTAGTCTCTGAGCTGCGGTATTTG
TTATCTCTCATCTTGTCCATCATGTTATTCCTGCGTTTGAGTCTGATATAGATCTTGAAGTAGCATATAA
AGATAAAACAGAGGGGGCCGAAGTACTGAAGAACCAACAGCAGTGTTGTATAACTCAATCTGTGGGAGTC
ACTGGGGAACTGGTCGAAACACACATACTTATCCTTATAAGCGTCAAGAGTTACATTTTGAAAAGGCTCG
TCTGTCATCACCTGGTAAATGAGGAAGGGCAGGGAACTGGCCACCGCCAACACCCAGATTACCGCTATTC
CCACGTAAGCATGGCGGTTATTAGGTCGCCACCCTCGGGGATTGATAATCAGCTGATGTCTTTCGACGGC
AATCAGGACGAGAGAGAATATGGACACCGTAATGGAGACACACTGCACGAAAGGGTTCAATTTGCACATG
GCCTCGCCAAA
